>Addgene plasmid #49719 | pVRb29_up371 | depositor full sequence | sequence record 74516 | pVRb29_up371 sequence 4327 bps
CAGTACAAAATTTTTTAGATGCGTTCCGGGAACCTTTTGTCGGCACGAACATCCAATTGGCGGATGAAAC
ACTTTGTCTGGGATCCTGTCAATTTCCGCGATAGAGGAGGTAAAGATGAGCAAAGGAGAAGAACTTTTCA
CTGGAGTTGTCCCAATTCTTGTTGAATTAGATGGTGATGTTAATGGGCACAAATTTTCTGTCCGTGGAGA
GGGTGAAGGTGATGCTACAAACGGAAAACTCACCCTTAAATTTATTTGCACTACTGGAAAACTACCTGTT
CCGTGGCCAACACTTGTCACTACTCTGACCTATGGTGTTCAATGCTTTTCCCGTTATCCGGATCACATGA
AACGGCATGACTTTTTCAAGAGTGCCATGCCCGAAGGTTATGTACAGGAACGCACTATATCTTTCAAAGA
TGACGGGACCTACAAGACGCGTGCTGAAGTCAAGTTTGAAGGTGATACCCTTGTTAATCGTATCGAGTTA
AAGGGTATTGATTTTAAAGAAGATGGAAACATTCTTGGACACAAACTCGAGTACAACTTTAACTCACACA
ATGTATACATCACGGCAGACAAACAAAAGAATGGAATCAAAGCTAACTTCAAAATTCGCCACAACGTTGA
AGATGGTTCCGTTCAACTAGCAGACCATTATCAACAAAATACTCCAATTGGCGATGGCCCTGTCCTTTTA
CCAGACAACCATTACCTGTCGACACAATCTGTCCTTTCGAAAGATCCCAACGAAAAGCGTGACCACATGG
TCCTTCTTGAGTTTGTAACTGCTGCTGGGATTACACATGGCATGGATGAGCTCTACAAATAATAAATGTC
CAGACCTGCAGGCATGCAAGCCTCTAGAGGCATCAAATAAAACGAAAGGCTCAGTCGAAAGACTGGGCCT
TTCGTTTTATCTGTTGTTTGTCGGTGAACGCTCTCCTGAGTAGGACAAATCCGCCGCCCTAGACCTAGGG
TACGGGTTTTGCTGCCCGCAAACGGGCTGTTCTGGTGTTGCTAGTTTGTTATCAGAATCGCAGATCCGGC
TTCAGGTTTGCCGGCTGAAAGCGCTATTTCTTCCAGAATTGCCATGATTTTTTCCCCACGGGAGGCGTCA
CTGGCTCCCGTGTTGTCGGCAGCTTTGATTCGATAAGCAGCATCGCCTGTTTCAGGCTGTCTATGTGTGA
CTGTTGAGCTGTAACAAGTTGTCTCAGGTGTTCAATTTCATGTTCTAGTTGCTTTGTTTTACTGGTTTCA
CCTGTTCTATTAGGTGTTACATGCTGTTCATCTGTTACATTGTCGATCTGTTCATGGTGAACAGCTTTAA
ATGCACCAAAAACTCGTAAAAGCTCTGATGTATCTATCTTTTTTACACCGTTTTCATCTGTGCATATGGA
CAGTTTTCCCTTTGATATCTAACGGTGAACAGTTGTTCTACTTTTGTTTGTTAGTCTTGATGCTTCACTG
ATAGATACAAGAGCCATAAGAACCTCAGATCCTTCCGTATTTAGCCAGTATGTTCTCTAGTGTGGTTCGT
TGTTTTTGCGTGAGCCATGAGAACGAACCATTGAGATCATGCTTACTTTGCATGTCACTCAAAAATTTTG
CCTCAAAACTGGTGAGCTGAATTTTTGCAGTTAAAGCATCGTGTAGTGTTTTTCTTAGTCCGTTACGTAG
GTAGGAATCTGATGTAATGGTTGTTGGTATTTTGTCACCATTCATTTTTATCTGGTTGTTCTCAAGTTCG
GTTACGAGATCCATTTGTCTATCTAGTTCAACTTGGAAAATCAACGTATCAGTCGGGCGGCCTCGCTTAT
CAACCACCAATTTCATATTGCTGTAAGTGTTTAAATCTTTACTTATTGGTTTCAAAACCCATTGGTTAAG
CCTTTTAAACTCATGGTAGTTATTTTCAAGCATTAACATGAACTTAAATTCATCAAGGCTAATCTCTATA
TTTGCCTTGTGAGTTTTCTTTTGTGTTAGTTCTTTTAATAACCACTCATAAATCCTCATAGAGTATTTGT
TTTCAAAAGACTTAACATGTTCCAGATTATATTTTATGAATTTTTTTAACTGGAAAAGATAAGGCAATAT
CTCTTCACTAAAAACTAATTCTAATTTTTCGCTTGAGAACTTGGCATAGTTTGTCCACTGGAAAATCTCA
AAGCCTTTAACCAAAGGATTCCTGATTTCCACAGTTCTCGTCATCAGCTCTCTGGTTGCTTTAGCTAATA
CACCATAAGCATTTTCCCTACTGATGTTCATCATCTGAGCGTATTGGTTATAAGTGAACGATACCGTCCG
TTCTTTCCTTGTAGGGTTTTCAATCGTGGGGTTGAGTAGTGCCACACAGCATAAAATTAGCTTGGTTTCA
TGCTCCGTTAAGTCATAGCGACTAATCGCTAGTTCATTTGCTTTGAAAACAACTAATTCAGACATACATC
TCAATTGGTCTAGGTGATTTTAATCACTATACCAATTGAGATGGGCTAGTCAATGATAATTACTAGTCCT
TTTCCTTTGAGTTGTGGGTATCTGTAAATTCTGCTAGACCTTTGCTGGAAAACTTGTAAATTCTGCTAGA
CCCTCTGTAAATTCCGCTAGACCTTTGTGTGTTTTTTTTGTTTATATTCAAGTGGTTATAATTTATAGAA
TAAAGAAAGAATAAAAAAAGATAAAAAGAATAGATCCCAGCCCTGTGTATAACTCACTACTTTAGTCAGT
TCCGCAGTATTACAAAAGGATGTCGCAAACGCTGTTTGCTCCTCTACAAAACAGACCTTAAAACCCTAAA
GGCTTAAGTAGCACCCTCGCAAGCTCGGGCAAATCGCTGAATATTCCTTTTGTCTCCGACCATCAGGCAC
CTGAGTCGCTGTCTTTTTCGTGACATTCAGTTCGCTGCGCTCACGGCTCTGGCAGTGAATGGGGGTAAAT
GGCACTACAGGCGCCTTTTATGGATTCATGCAAGGAAACTACCCATAATACAAGAAAAGCCCGTCACGGG
CTTCTCAGGGCGTTTTATGGCGGGTCTGCTATGTGGTGCTATCTGACTTTTTGCTGTTCAGCAGTTCCTG
CCCTCTGATTTTCCAGTCTGACCACTTCGGATTATCCCGTGACAGGTCATTCAGACTGGCTAATGCACCC
AGTAAGGCAGCGGTATCATCAACAGGCTTACCCGTCTTACTGTCCCTAGTGCTTGGATTCTCACCAATAA
AAAACGCCCGGCGGCAACCGAGCGTTCTGAACAAATCCAGATGGAGTTCTGAGGTCATTACTGGATCTAT
CAACAGGAGTCCAAGCGAGCTCTCGAACCCCAGAGTCCCGCTCAGAAGAACTCGTCAAGAAGGCGATAGA
AGGCGATGCGCTGCGAATCGGGAGCGGCGATACCGTAAAGCACGAGGAAGCGGTCAGCCCATTCGCCGCC
AAGCTCTTCAGCAATATCACGGGTAGCCAACGCTATGTCCTGATAGCGGTCCGCCACACCCAGCCGGCCA
CAGTCGATGAATCCAGAAAAGCGGCCATTTTCCACCATGATATTCGGCAAGCAGGCATCGCCATGGGTCA
CGACGAGATCCTCGCCGTCGGGCATGCGCGCCTTGAGCCTGGCGAACAGTTCGGCTGGCGCGAGCCCCTG
ATGCTCTTCGTCCAGATCATCCTGATCGACAAGACCGGCTTCCATCCGAGTACGTGCTCGCTCGATGCGA
TGTTTCGCTTGGTGGTCGAATGGGCAGGTAGCCGGATCAAGCGTATGCAGCCGCCGCATTGCATCAGCCA
TGATGGATACTTTCTCGGCAGGAGCAAGGTGAGATGACAGGAGATCCTGCCCCGGCACTTCGCCCAATAG
CAGCCAGTCCCTTCCCGCTTCAGTGACAACGTCGAGCACAGCTGCGCAAGGAACGCCCGTCGTGGCCAGC
CACGATAGCCGCGCTGCCTCGTCCTGCAGTTCATTCAGGGCACCGGACAGGTCGGTCTTGACAAAAAGAA
CCGGGCGCCCCTGCGCTGACAGCCGGAACACGGCGGCATCAGAGCAGCCGATTGTCTGTTGTGCCCAGTC
ATAGCCGAATAGCCTCTCCACCCAAGCGGCCGGAGAACCTGCGTGCAATCCATCTTGTTCAATCATGCGA
AACGATCCTCATCCTGTCTCTTGATCAGATCTTGATCCCCTGCGCCATCAGATCCTTGGCGGCAAGAAAG
CCATCCAGTTTACTTTGCAGGGCTTCCCAACCTTACCAGAGGGCGCCCCAGCTGGCAATTCCGACGTCTA
AGAAACCATTATTATCATGACATTAACCTATAAAAATAGGCGTATCACGAGGCCCTT
Features (pLannotate 1.2.2; 8 found; start..end, strand, type, name):
    116..829     +  CDS            Superfolder GFP: Superfolder GFP is a basic (constitutively fluorescent) green fluorescent protein published in 2005, derived from Aequorea victoria. It is reported to be a very rapidly-maturing weak dimer.
    843..861     +  misc_feature   MCS (fragment): pUC18/19 multiple cloning site
    874..960     +  terminator     rrnB T1 terminator: Escherichia coli rrnB; transcription terminator T1 from the E. coli rrnB gene
   1495..2445    -  CDS            Rep101: RepA protein needed for replication with the pSC101 origin; rep101
   2493..2715    -  rep_origin     pSC101 ori: low-copy replication origin that requires the Rep101 protein
   3207..3301    -  terminator     lambda t0 terminator: transcription terminator from phage lambda
   3335..4126    -  CDS            neo: KKA2_KLEPN - Also known as kan, nptII. Experimental evidence at protein level: Swiss-Prot protein existence level 1. Resistance to kanamycin, neomycin, paromomycin, ribostamycin, butirosin and gentamicin B. From Klebsiella pneumoniae.
   4158..4277    -  CDS            tnpA (fragment): TN5P_ECOLX - Also known as tnp. Experimental evidence at protein level: Swiss-Prot protein existence level 1. Mediates transposition of transposon Tn5 by a 'cut and paste' mechanism. First, the monomeric transposase binds the 19 bp inverted DNA repeats flanking the transposon. Then, dimerization of the DNA- bound transposase creates a synaptic DNA complex. After nicking of the first DNA strand, excision of the transposon proceeds through a series of intermediates. The transposase then mediates the insertion of the transposon at a new site by strand transfer. The activity of the wild- type tran
