[The description below was written by a language model from this plasmid's Addgene catalogue record and pLannotate feature annotations shown in this document.]
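Description:
pVRb29_up371 is a 4,327 bp low-copy bacterial reporter plasmid built on the pVRb backbone and classified as a bacterial expression and synthetic biology vector. It replicates from the pSC101 origin, which depends on the plasmid-encoded Rep101 (RepA) initiator protein and keeps the copy number low. Selection is by kanamycin through the neo/nptII aminoglycoside phosphotransferase gene, which is followed by a lambda t0 terminator. A short annotated tnpA fragment next to the resistance gene appears to be residual Tn5-derived sequence carried along with the marker rather than a functional transposase.

The payload is a single reporter unit: superfolder GFP (sfgfp, derived from Aequorea victoria), a fast-maturing and constitutively fluorescent protein, placed under the promoter recorded as Pecf29_up371. The promoter itself is not picked up in the feature table, but the roughly 115 bp upstream of the sfGFP coding sequence is where it would be expected to lie. Downstream of the reporter sit a small remnant of a pUC-type multiple cloning site and the E. coli rrnB T1 terminator, which insulates the cassette from the rest of the plasmid.

The promoter name and the associated work on orthogonal switches built from sigma factors, anti-sigmas and their promoters suggest that this is a promoter assigned to extracytoplasmic function (ECF) sigma factor 29. In such a system, green fluorescence reports how strongly a sigma factor supplied from elsewhere activates the promoter, which allows measurement of cognate activity and of crosstalk with non-cognate sigmas. The plasmid carries no sigma factor gene of its own.
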