Addgene plasmid #49719: pVRb29_up371
Depositing lab: Christopher Voigt. Depositing organization: University of California, San Francisco (UCSF). Publication: Design of orthogonal genetic switches based on a crosstalk map of sigmas, anti-sigmas, and promoters. Rhodius VA, Segall-Shapiro TH, Sharon BD, Ghodasara A, Orlova E, Tabakh H, Burkhardt DH, Clancy K, Peterson TC, Gross CA, Voigt CA. Mol Syst Biol. 2013 Oct 29;9:702. doi: 10.1038/msb.2013.58. PubMed 24169405.
Backbone
  Vector backbone: pVRb
  Vector type: Bacterial Expression, Synthetic Biology
Growth in bacteria
  Bacterial resistance: Kanamycin, 50 μg/mL
  Growth temperature: 37°C
  Growth strain: DH10B
  Copy number: Low Copy
Gene/Insert
  Gene/Insert name: sfgfp
  Species: Aequorea victoria
  Promoter: Pecf29_up371
  Cloning method: Ligation Independent Cloning
  Sequencing primers: 5′ tggcaattccgacgtctaag; 3′ cgttcaccgacaaacaacag
Terms and licenses: Academic/Nonprofit Terms; Industry Terms: Not Available to Industry
How to cite: pVRb29_up371 was a gift from Christopher Voigt (Addgene plasmid # 49719 ; http://n2t.net/addgene:49719 ; RRID:Addgene_49719)
