>Addgene plasmid #49719 | pVRb29_up371 | depositor partial sequence | sequence record 74116 | pECF promoter
CAGTACAAAATTTTTTAGATGCGTTCCGGGAACCTTTTGTCGGCACGAACATCCAATTGGCGGATGAAAC
ACTTTGTCTG
