>Addgene plasmid #49719 | pVRb29_up371 | depositor partial sequence | sequence record 74117 | pVRb backbone
GGATCCTGTCAATTTCCGCGATAGAGGAGGTAAAGATGAGCAAAGGAGAAGAACTTTTCACTGGAGTTGT
CCCAATTCTTGTTGAATTAGATGGTGATGTTAATGGGCACAAATTTTCTGTCCGTGGAGAGGGTGAAGGT
GATGCTACAAACGGAAAACTCACCCTTAAATTTATTTGCACTACTGGAAAACTACCTGTTCCGTGGCCAA
CACTTGTCACTACTCTGACCTATGGTGTTCAATGCTTTTCCCGTTATCCGGATCACATGAAACGGCATGA
CTTTTTCAAGAGTGCCATGCCCGAAGGTTATGTACAGGAACGCACTATATCTTTCAAAGATGACGGGACC
TACAAGACGCGTGCTGAAGTCAAGTTTGAAGGTGATACCCTTGTTAATCGTATCGAGTTAAAGGGTATTG
ATTTTAAAGAAGATGGAAACATTCTTGGACACAAACTCGAGTACAACTTTAACTCACACAATGTATACAT
CACGGCAGACAAACAAAAGAATGGAATCAAAGCTAACTTCAAAATTCGCCACAACGTTGAAGATGGTTCC
GTTCAACTAGCAGACCATTATCAACAAAATACTCCAATTGGCGATGGCCCTGTCCTTTTACCAGACAACC
ATTACCTGTCGACACAATCTGTCCTTTCGAAAGATCCCAACGAAAAGCGTGACCACATGGTCCTTCTTGA
GTTTGTAACTGCTGCTGGGATTACACATGGCATGGATGAGCTCTACAAATAATAAATGTCCAGACCTGCA
GGCATGCAAGCCTCTAGAGGCATCAAATAAAACGAAAGGCTCAGTCGAAAGACTGGGCCTTTCGTTTTAT
CTGTTGTTTGTCGGTGAACGCTCTCCTGAGTAGGACAAATCCGCCGCCCTAGACCTAGGGTACGGGTTTT
GCTGCCCGCAAACGGGCTGTTCTGGTGTTGCTAGTTTGTTATCAGAATCGCAGATCCGGCTTCAGGTTTG
CCGGCTGAAAGCGCTATTTCTTCCAGAATTGCCATGATTTTTTCCCCACGGGAGGCGTCACTGGCTCCCG
TGTTGTCGGCAGCTTTGATTCGATAAGCAGCATCGCCTGTTTCAGGCTGTCTATGTGTGACTGTTGAGCT
GTAACAAGTTGTCTCAGGTGTTCAATTTCATGTTCTAGTTGCTTTGTTTTACTGGTTTCACCTGTTCTAT
TAGGTGTTACATGCTGTTCATCTGTTACATTGTCGATCTGTTCATGGTGAACAGCTTTAAATGCACCAAA
AACTCGTAAAAGCTCTGATGTATCTATCTTTTTTACACCGTTTTCATCTGTGCATATGGACAGTTTTCCC
TTTGATATCTAACGGTGAACAGTTGTTCTACTTTTGTTTGTTAGTCTTGATGCTTCACTGATAGATACAA
GAGCCATAAGAACCTCAGATCCTTCCGTATTTAGCCAGTATGTTCTCTAGTGTGGTTCGTTGTTTTTGCG
TGAGCCATGAGAACGAACCATTGAGATCATGCTTACTTTGCATGTCACTCAAAAATTTTGCCTCAAAACT
GGTGAGCTGAATTTTTGCAGTTAAAGCATCGTGTAGTGTTTTTCTTAGTCCGTTACGTAGGTAGGAATCT
GATGTAATGGTTGTTGGTATTTTGTCACCATTCATTTTTATCTGGTTGTTCTCAAGTTCGGTTACGAGAT
CCATTTGTCTATCTAGTTCAACTTGGAAAATCAACGTATCAGTCGGGCGGCCTCGCTTATCAACCACCAA
TTTCATATTGCTGTAAGTGTTTAAATCTTTACTTATTGGTTTCAAAACCCATTGGTTAAGCCTTTTAAAC
TCATGGTAGTTATTTTCAAGCATTAACATGAACTTAAATTCATCAAGGCTAATCTCTATATTTGCCTTGT
GAGTTTTCTTTTGTGTTAGTTCTTTTAATAACCACTCATAAATCCTCATAGAGTATTTGTTTTCAAAAGA
CTTAACATGTTCCAGATTATATTTTATGAATTTTTTTAACTGGAAAAGATAAGGCAATATCTCTTCACTA
AAAACTAATTCTAATTTTTCGCTTGAGAACTTGGCATAGTTTGTCCACTGGAAAATCTCAAAGCCTTTAA
CCAAAGGATTCCTGATTTCCACAGTTCTCGTCATCAGCTCTCTGGTTGCTTTAGCTAATACACCATAAGC
ATTTTCCCTACTGATGTTCATCATCTGAGCGTATTGGTTATAAGTGAACGATACCGTCCGTTCTTTCCTT
GTAGGGTTTTCAATCGTGGGGTTGAGTAGTGCCACACAGCATAAAATTAGCTTGGTTTCATGCTCCGTTA
AGTCATAGCGACTAATCGCTAGTTCATTTGCTTTGAAAACAACTAATTCAGACATACATCTCAATTGGTC
TAGGTGATTTTAATCACTATACCAATTGAGATGGGCTAGTCAATGATAATTACTAGTCCTTTTCCTTTGA
GTTGTGGGTATCTGTAAATTCTGCTAGACCTTTGCTGGAAAACTTGTAAATTCTGCTAGACCCTCTGTAA
ATTCCGCTAGACCTTTGTGTGTTTTTTTTGTTTATATTCAAGTGGTTATAATTTATAGAATAAAGAAAGA
ATAAAAAAAGATAAAAAGAATAGATCCCAGCCCTGTGTATAACTCACTACTTTAGTCAGTTCCGCAGTAT
TACAAAAGGATGTCGCAAACGCTGTTTGCTCCTCTACAAAACAGACCTTAAAACCCTAAAGGCTTAAGTA
GCACCCTCGCAAGCTCGGGCAAATCGCTGAATATTCCTTTTGTCTCCGACCATCAGGCACCTGAGTCGCT
GTCTTTTTCGTGACATTCAGTTCGCTGCGCTCACGGCTCTGGCAGTGAATGGGGGTAAATGGCACTACAG
GCGCCTTTTATGGATTCATGCAAGGAAACTACCCATAATACAAGAAAAGCCCGTCACGGGCTTCTCAGGG
CGTTTTATGGCGGGTCTGCTATGTGGTGCTATCTGACTTTTTGCTGTTCAGCAGTTCCTGCCCTCTGATT
TTCCAGTCTGACCACTTCGGATTATCCCGTGACAGGTCATTCAGACTGGCTAATGCACCCAGTAAGGCAG
CGGTATCATCAACAGGCTTACCCGTCTTACTGTCCCTAGTGCTTGGATTCTCACCAATAAAAAACGCCCG
GCGGCAACCGAGCGTTCTGAACAAATCCAGATGGAGTTCTGAGGTCATTACTGGATCTATCAACAGGAGT
CCAAGCGAGCTCTCGAACCCCAGAGTCCCGCTCAGAAGAACTCGTCAAGAAGGCGATAGAAGGCGATGCG
CTGCGAATCGGGAGCGGCGATACCGTAAAGCACGAGGAAGCGGTCAGCCCATTCGCCGCCAAGCTCTTCA
GCAATATCACGGGTAGCCAACGCTATGTCCTGATAGCGGTCCGCCACACCCAGCCGGCCACAGTCGATGA
ATCCAGAAAAGCGGCCATTTTCCACCATGATATTCGGCAAGCAGGCATCGCCATGGGTCACGACGAGATC
CTCGCCGTCGGGCATGCGCGCCTTGAGCCTGGCGAACAGTTCGGCTGGCGCGAGCCCCTGATGCTCTTCG
TCCAGATCATCCTGATCGACAAGACCGGCTTCCATCCGAGTACGTGCTCGCTCGATGCGATGTTTCGCTT
GGTGGTCGAATGGGCAGGTAGCCGGATCAAGCGTATGCAGCCGCCGCATTGCATCAGCCATGATGGATAC
TTTCTCGGCAGGAGCAAGGTGAGATGACAGGAGATCCTGCCCCGGCACTTCGCCCAATAGCAGCCAGTCC
CTTCCCGCTTCAGTGACAACGTCGAGCACAGCTGCGCAAGGAACGCCCGTCGTGGCCAGCCACGATAGCC
GCGCTGCCTCGTCCTGCAGTTCATTCAGGGCACCGGACAGGTCGGTCTTGACAAAAAGAACCGGGCGCCC
CTGCGCTGACAGCCGGAACACGGCGGCATCAGAGCAGCCGATTGTCTGTTGTGCCCAGTCATAGCCGAAT
AGCCTCTCCACCCAAGCGGCCGGAGAACCTGCGTGCAATCCATCTTGTTCAATCATGCGAAACGATCCTC
ATCCTGTCTCTTGATCAGATCTTGATCCCCTGCGCCATCAGATCCTTGGCGGCAAGAAAGCCATCCAGTT
TACTTTGCAGGGCTTCCCAACCTTACCAGAGGGCGCCCCAGCTGGCAATTCCGACGTCTAAGAAACCATT
ATTATCATGACATTAACCTATAAAAATAGGCGTATCACGAGGCCCTT
