>Addgene plasmid #49719 | pVRb29_up371 | addgene partial sequence | sequence record 77108 | psc101-For 5'-GATCAGATCATGATCCCCTGCGCCATCAGATCC-3'
GGCGGCAAGAAAGCCATCCAGTTTACTTTGCAGGGCTTCCCAACCTTACCAGAGGGCGCCCCAGCTGGCA
ATTCCGACGTCTAAGAAACCATTATTATCATGACATTAACCTATAAAAATAGGCGTATCACGAGGCCCTT
CAGTACAAAATTTTTTAGATGCGTTCCGGGAACCTTTTGTCGGCACGAACATCCAATTGGCGGATGAAAC
ACTTTGTCTGGGATCCTGTCAATTTCCGCGATAGAGGAGGTAAAGATGAGCAAAGGAGAAGAACTTTTCA
CTGGAGTTGTCCCAATTCTTGTTGAATTAGATGGTGATGTTAATGGGCACAAATTTTCTGTCCGTGGAGA
GGGTGAAGGTGATGCTACAAACGGAAAACTCACCCTTAAATTTATTTGCACTACTGGAAAACTACCTGTT
CCGTGGCCAACACTTGTCACTACTCTGACCTATGGTGTTCAATGCTTTTCCCGTTATCCGGATCACATGA
AACGGCATGACTTTTTCAAGAGTGCCATGCCCGAAGGTTATGTACAGGAACGCACTATATCTTTCAAAGA
TGACGGGACCTACAAGACGCGTGCTGAAGTCAAGTTTGAAGGTGATACCCTTGTTAATCGTATCGAGTTA
AAGGGTATTGATTTTAAAGAAGATGGAAACATTCTTGGACACAAACTCGAGTACAACTTTAACTCACACA
ATGTATACATCACGGCAGACAAACAAAAGAATGGAATCAAAGCTAACTTCAAAATTCGCCACAACGTTGA
AGATGGTTCCGTTCAACTAGCAGACCATTATCAACAAAATACTCCAATTGGCGATGGCCCTGTCCTTTTA
CCAGACAACCATTACCTGTCGACACAATCTGTCCTTTCGAAAGATCCCAACGAAAAGCGTGACCACATGG
TCCTTCTTGAGTTTGTAACTGCTGCTGGGATTACACATGGCATGGATGAGCTCTACAAATAATAAATGTC
CAGACCTGCAGGCATGCAAG
